>Addgene plasmid #201361 | L_NLS 67kDa | addgene full sequence | sequence record 400098 | Addgene NGS Result
CATAGCCCATATATGGAGTTCCGCGTTACATAACTTACGGTAAATGGCCCGCCTGGCTGACCGCCCAACG
ACCCCCGCCCATTGACGTCAATAATGACGTATGTTCCCATAGTAACGCCAATAGGGACTTTCCATTGACG
TCAATGGGTGGAGTATTTACGGTAAACTGCCCACTTGGCAGTACATCAAGTGTATCATATGCCAAGTACG
CCCCCTATTGACGTCAATGACGGTAAATGGCCCGCCTGGCATTATGCCCAGTACATGACCTTATGGGACT
TTCCTACTTGGCAGTACATCTACGTATTAGTCATCGCTATTACCATGGTGATGCGGTTTTGGCAGTACAT
CAATGGGCGTGGATAGCGGTTTGACTCACGGGGATTTCCAAGTCTCCACCCCATTGACGTCAATGGGAGT
TTGTTTTGGCACCAAAATCAACGGGACTTTCCAAAATGTCGTAACAACTCCGCCCCATTGACGCAAATGG
GCGGTAGGCGTGTACGGTGGGAGGTCTATATAAGCAGAGCTGGTTTAGTGAACCGTCAGATCCGCTAGCG
CTACCGGTCGCCACCATGGGCCCAAAAAAGGCCAGAAAAGTTGGAGGCGGGGGCAGCGTGAGCAAGGGCG
AGGAGCTGTTCACCGGGGTGGTGCCCATCCTGGTCGAGCTGGACGGCGACGTAAACGGCCACAAGTTCAG
CGTGTCCGGCGAGGGCGAGGGCGATGCCACCTACGGCAAGCTGACCCTGAAGTTCATCTGCACCACCGGC
AAGCTGCCCGTGCCCTGGCCCACCCTCGTGACCACCCTGACCTACGGCGTGCAGTGCTTCAGCCGCTACC
CCGACCACATGAAGCAGCACGACTTCTTCAAGTCCGCCATGCCCGAAGGCTACGTCCAGGAGCGCACCAT
CTTCTTCAAGGACGACGGCAACTACAAGACCCGCGCCGAGGTGAAGTTCGAGGGCGACACCCTGGTGAAC
CGCATCGAGCTGAAGGGCATCGACTTCAAGGAGGACGGCAACATCCTGGGGCACAAGCTGGAGTACAACT
ACAACAGCCACAACGTCTATATCATGGCCGACAAGCAGAAGAACGGCATCAAGGTGAACTTCAAGATCCG
CCACAACATCGAGGACGGCAGCGTGCAGCTCGCCGACCACTACCAGCAGAACACCCCCATCGGCGACGGC
CCCGTGCTGCTGCCCGACAACCACTACCTGAGCACCCAGTCCGCCCTGAGCAAAGACCCCAACGAGAAGC
GCGATCACATGGTCCTGCTGGAGTTCGTGACCGCCGCCGGGATCACTCTCGGCATGGACGAGCTGTACAA
GAAGCTTGCACAGCAAAACGCTTTCTATCAAGTACTAAACATGCCAAACTTGAATGCAGATCAACGTAAC
GGTTTCATCCAAAGTTTGAAGGATGATCCTAGTCAATCTGCCAACGTGTTGGGTGAAGCTCAAAAGTTGA
ATGACAGTCAAGCACCAAAGGCAGATGCTCAGCAAAATAACTTTAACAAAGATCAGCAATCTGCATTCTA
CGAGATTCTTAATATGCCTAATTTAAATGAGGCGCAACGTAATGGTTTTATTCAAAGCCTTAAGGATGAT
CCATCTCAATCCACAAACGTCCTGGGAGAAGCAAAGAAACTAAATGAATCACAAGCCCCTAAGGCAGATA
ACAACTTTAATAAAGAACAACAAAACGCATTCTATGAAATCCTAAACATGCCTAATCTGAACGAGGAACA
AAGGAATGGCTTTATACAATCCTTAAAGGATGACCCTTCCCAGTCTGCTAATTTATTATCAGAGGCTAAG
AAGTTAAACGAATCTCAGGCTCCAAAGGCCGACAATAAGACGCGTTTTAACAAGGAGCAACAGAACGCTT
TTTATGAAATCTTGCATTTACCCAACTTGAACGAAGAGCAAAGAAATGGTTTTATACAATCTTTAAAGGA
TGATCCATCACAAAGTGCTAACCTTTTAGCTGAAGCTAAAAAATTAAATGATGCACAAGCTCCAAAGGCA
GATAACAAAGTCGACTTTAATAAGGCACAGCAAAACGCTTTCTATCAAGTCTTAAACATGCCAAATCTGA
ATGCTGATCAAAGAAACGGTTTCATCCAATCTTTGAAAGACGATCCTAGCCAGTCCGCAAATGTACTTGG
AGAAGCGCAAAAACTGAACGATAGCCAAGCTCCTAAAGCAGATGCACAACAAAACAATTTTAATAAAGAT
CAACAATCAGCTTTCTACGAAATTCTAAACATGCCAAACCTGAATGAAGCACAAAGAAACGGGTTTATCC
AATCCTTAAAAGATGACCCAAGCCAATCTACGAATGTTTTGGGAGAAGCTAAGAAACTTAATGAATCTCA
AGCACCAAAGGCCGACAACAATTAACTCGAGCACCACCACCACCACCACTGAGATCCGGCTGCTAACAAA
GCCCGAAAGGAAGCTGAGTTGGCTGCTGCCACCGCTGAGCAATAACTAGCATAACCCCTTGGGGCCTCTA
AACGGGTCTTGAGGGGTTTTTTGCTGAAAGGAGGAACTATATCCGGATGTGGTTTGTCCAAACTCATCAA
TGTATCTTAACGCGTAAATTGTAAGCGTTAATATTTTGTTAAAATTCGCGTTAAATTTTTGTTAAATCAG
CTCATTTTTTAACCAATAGGCCGAAATCGGCAAAATCCCTTATAAATCAAAAGAATAGACCGAGATAGGG
T
[37 nt withheld, positions 2732-2768]
AAAGAACGTGGACTCCAACGTCAAAGG
[49 nt withheld, positions 2796-2844]
T
[91 nt withheld, positions 2846-2936]
G
[124 nt withheld, positions 2938-3061]
CAGGTGGCACTTTTCGGGGAAATGTGCGCGGAACCCCTATTTGTTTATTTTTCTAAATACATTCAAATAT
GTATCCGCTCATGAGACAATAACCCTGATAAATGCTTCAATAATATTGAAAAAGGAAGAGTCCTGAGGCG
GAAAGAACCAGCTGTGGAATGTGTGTCAGTTAGGGTGTGGAAAGTCCCCAGGCTCCCCAGCAGGCAGAAG
TATGCAAAGCATGCATCTCAATTAGTCAGCAACCAGGTGTGGAAAGTCCCCAGGCTCCCCAGCAGGCAGA
AGTATGCAAAGCATGCATCTCAATTAGTCAGCAACCATAGTCCCGCCCCTAACTCCGCCCATCCCGCCCC
TAACTCCGCCCAGTTCCGCCCATTCTCCGCCCCATGGCTGACTAATTTTTTTTATTTATGCAGAGGCCGA
GGCCGCCTCGGCCTCTGAGCTATTCCAGAAGTAGTGAGGAGGCTTTTTTGGAGGCCTAGGCTTTTGCAAA
GATCGATCAAGAGACAGGATGAGGATCGTTTCGCATGATTGAACAAGATGGATTGCACGCAGGTTCTCCG
GCCGCTTGGGTGGAGAGGCTATTCGGCTATGACTGGGCACAACAGACAATCGGCTGCTCTGATGCCGCCG
TGTTCCGGCTGTCAGCGCAGGGGCGCCCGGTTCTTTTTGTCAAGACCGACCTGTCCGGTGCCCTGAATGA
ACTGCAAGACGAGGCAGCGCGGCTATCGTGGCTGGCCACGACGGGCGTTCCTTGCGCAGCTGTGCTCGAC
GTTGTCACTGAAGCGGGAAGGGACTGGCTGCTATTGGGCGAAGTGCCGGGGCAGGATCTCCTGTCATCTC
ACCTTGCTCCTGCCGAGAAAGTATCCATCATGGCTGATGCAATGCGGCGGCTGCATACGCTTGATCCGGC
TACCTGCCCATTCGACCACCAAGCGAAACATCGCATCGAGCGAGCACGTACTCGGATGGAAGCCGGTCTT
GTCGATCAGGATGATCTGGACGAAGAGCATCAGGGGCTCGCGCCAGCCGAACTGTTCGCCAGGCTCAAGG
CGAGCATGCCCGACGGCGAGGATCTCGTCGTGACCCATGGCGATGCCTGCTTGCCGAATATCATGGTGGA
AAATGGCCGCTTTTCTGGATTCATCGACTGTGGCCGGCTGGGTGTGGCGGACCGCTATCAGGACATAGCG
TTGGCTACCCGTGATATTGCTGAAGAGCTTGGCGGCGAATGGGCTGACCGCTTCCTCGTGCTTTACGGTA
TCGCCGCTCCCGATTCGCAGCGCATCGCCTTCTATCGCCTTCTTGACGAGTTCTTCTGAGCGGGACTCTG
GGGTTCGAAATGACCGACCAAGCGACGCCCAACCTGCCATCACGAGATTTCGATTCCACCGCCGCCTTCT
ATGAAAGGTTGGGCTTCGGAATCGTTTTCCGGGACGCCGGCTGGATGATCCTCCAGCGCGGGGATCTCAT
GCTGGAGTTCTTCGCCCACCCTAGGGGGAGGCTAACTGAAACACGGAAGGAGACAATACCGGAAGGAACC
CGCGCTATGACGGCAATAAAAAGACAGAATAAAACGCACGGTGTTGGGTCGTTTGTTCATAAACGCGGGG
TTCGGTCCCAGGGCTGGCACTCTGTCGATACCCCACCGAGACCCCATTGGGGCCAATACGCCCGCGTTTC
TTCCTTTTCCCCACCCCACCCCCCAAGTTCGGGTGAAGGCCCAGGGCTCGCAGCCAACGTCGGGGCGGCA
GGCCCTGCCATAGCCTCAGGTTACTCATATATACTTTAGATTGATTTAAAACTTCATTTTTAATTTAAAA
GGATCTAGGTGAAGATCCTTTTTGATAATCTCATGACCAAAATCCCTTAACGTGAGTTTTCGTTCCACTG
AGCGTCAGACCCCGTAGAAAAGATCAAAGGATCTTCTTGAGATCCTTTTTTTCTGCGCGTAATCTGCTGC
TTGCAAACAAAAAACCACCGCTACCAGCGGTGGTTTGTTTGCCGGATCAAGAGCTACCAACTCTTTTTCC
GAAGGTAACTGGCTTCAGCAGAGCGCAGATACCAAATACTGTTCTTCTAGTGTAGCCGTAGTTAGGCCAC
CACTTCAAGAACTCTGTAGCACCGCCTACATACCTCGCTCTGCTAATCCTGTTACCAGTGGCTGCTGCCA
GTGGCGATAAGTCGTGTCTTACCGGGTTGGACTCAAGACGATAGTTACCGGATAAGGCGCAGCGGTCGGG
CTGAACGGGGGGTTCGTGCACACAGCCCAGCTTGGAGCGAACGACCTACACCGAACTGAGATACCTACAG
CGTGAGCTATGAGAAAGCGCCACGCTTCCCGAAGGGAGAAAGGCGGACAGGTATCCGGTAAGCGGCAGGG
TCGGAACAGGAGAGCGCACGAGGGAGCTTCCAGGGGGAAACGCCTGGTATCTTTATAGTCCTGTCGGGTT
TCGCCACCTCTGACTTGAGCGTCGATTTTTGTGATGCTCGTCAGGGGGGCGGAGCCTATGGAAAAACGCC
AGCAACGCGGCCTTTTTACGGTTCCTGGCCTTTTGCTGGCCTTTTGCTCACATGTTCTTTCCTGCGTTAT
CCCCTGATTCTGTGGATAACCGTATTACCGCCATGCATTAGTTATTAATAGTAATCAATTACGGGGTCAT
TAGTT
Features (pLannotate 1.2.2; 18 found; start..end, strand, type, name):
     24..327     +  enhancer       CMV enhancer: human cytomegalovirus immediate early enhancer
    328..531     +  promoter       CMV promoter: human cytomegalovirus (CMV) immediate early promoter
    618..1331    +  CDS            EGFP: EGFP is a basic (constitutively fluorescent) green fluorescent protein published in 1996, derived from Aequorea victoria. It is reported to be a rapidly-maturing weak dimer with moderate acid sensitivity.
   1287..2198    +  CDS            spa (fragment): SPA_STAAE - Experimental evidence at protein level: Swiss-Prot protein existence level 1. Plays a role in the inhibition of the host innate and adaptive immune responses. Possesses five immunoglobulin-binding domains that capture both the fragment crystallizable region (Fc region) and the Fab region (part of Ig that identifies antigen) of immunoglobulins (By similarity). In turn, Staphylococcus aureus is protected from phagocytic killing via inhibition of Ig Fc region. In addition, the host elicited B-cell response is prevented due to a decrease of antibody-secreting cell proliferation that en
   2316..2336    +  CDS            ProtA (fragment): IgG-binding unit of Staphylococcus aureus protein A
   2412..2429    +  CDS            9xHis (fragment): 9xHis affinity tag
   2439..2488    +  CDS            SET1 (fragment): solubility-enhancement tag derived from T7 phage gene 10B
   2496..2543    +  terminator     T7 terminator: transcription terminator for bacteriophage T7 RNA polymerase
   2568..2599    +  polyA_signal   SV40 poly(A) signal (fragment): SV40 polyadenylation signal
   2633..3061    -  rep_origin     f1 ori (sequence partly withheld): f1 bacteriophage origin of replication; arrow indicates direction of (+) strand synthesis
   3088..3192    +  promoter       AmpR promoter: bla
   3194..3551    +  promoter       SV40 promoter: SV40 enhancer and early promoter
   3586..4380    +  CDS            NeoR/KanR: aminoglycoside phosphotransferase from Tn5; aph(3')-II (or nptII); confers resistance to neomycin, kanamycin, and G418 (Geneticin®)
   4401..4553    +  CDS            ble (fragment): BLE_KLEPN - Experimental evidence at protein level: Swiss-Prot protein existence level 1. Binding protein with a strong affinity to the bleomycin family of antibiotics. Binds to CL990; an antimitotic-antibiotic compound. From Klebsiella pneumoniae.
   4612..4659    +  polyA_signal   HSV TK poly(A) signal: herpes simplex virus thymidine kinase polyadenylation signal (Cole and Stacy, 1985)
   4750..4766    -  polyA_signal   bGH poly(A) signal (fragment): bovine growth hormone polyadenylation signal
   4988..5575    +  rep_origin     ori: high-copy-number ColE1/pMB1/pBR322/pUC origin of replication
   5690..5726    +  enhancer       CMV enhancer (fragment): human cytomegalovirus immediate early enhancer
