[The description below was written by a language model from this plasmid's Addgene catalogue record and pLannotate feature annotations shown in this document.]
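Description:
L_NLS 67kDa is a mammalian expression plasmid built on the pEGFP-C3 backbone that encodes a synthetic fluorescent reporter for studying nucleocytoplasmic transport. It is propagated in E. coli from a high-copy ColE1/pUC-type origin and selected with kanamycin. The NeoR/KanR gene (Tn5 aminoglycoside phosphotransferase) sits behind tandem bacterial (bla-type) and SV40 early promoters and ends in an HSV TK polyadenylation signal, so the same marker can in principle also support G418 selection in mammalian cells. An f1 origin is also present.

The payload, recorded as (NLS)SV40A4-EGFP-6PrA, is driven by the human CMV immediate-early enhancer and promoter. By its name, it consists of a variant SV40-type nuclear localisation signal at the N-terminus, EGFP, and six repeats of an IgG-binding domain from Staphylococcus aureus protein A. The feature table supports this layout: an EGFP coding sequence is followed directly by a long protein A–derived region. The short NLS itself is not annotated, but there is room for it between the promoter and EGFP. Downstream of the repeats are fragments of a His tag, a T7-derived tag and a T7 terminator. These look like remnants of a bacterial expression vector, and whether any of them is translated cannot be determined from the record. A fragment of the SV40 poly(A) signal follows.

The protein A repeats appear to serve as inert bulk that sets the probe's molecular weight, with "67kDa" in the name presumably indicating total size. The "L" prefix may denote the strength class of the NLS, although the record does not define it. The construct is used in live cells to report the nuclear-to-cytoplasmic distribution of a cargo of defined size and import signal, in the associated work in the context of mechanical force applied to the nucleus.
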