Addgene plasmid #201361: L_NLS 67kDa
Purpose: Nucleocytoplasmic transport probe
Depositing lab: Pere Roca-Cusachs. Depositing organization: Institut de Bioenginyeria de Catalunya (IBEC). Publication: Mechanical force application to the nucleus regulates nucleocytoplasmic transport. Andreu I, Granero-Moya I, Chahare NR, Clein K, Molina-Jordan M, Beedle AEM, Elosegui-Artola A, Abenza JF, Rossetti L, Trepat X, Raveh B, Roca-Cusachs P. Nat Cell Biol. 2022 Jun;24(6):896-905. doi: 10.1038/s41556-022-00927-7. Epub 2022 Jun 9. PubMed 35681009.
Backbone
  Vector backbone: pEGFP-C3
  Vector type: Mammalian Expression
Growth in bacteria
  Bacterial resistance: Kanamycin, 50 μg/mL
  Growth temperature: 37°C
  Growth strain: DH5alpha
  Copy number: High Copy
Gene/Insert
  Gene/Insert name: (NLS)SV40A4-EGFP-6PrA
  Species: Synthetic
  Cloning method: Ligation Independent Cloning
Terms and licenses: Academic/Nonprofit Terms; Industry Terms: Not Available to Industry
Depositor comments: Internal lab code: IG061/P314
How to cite: L_NLS 67kDa was a gift from Pere Roca-Cusachs (Addgene plasmid # 201361 ; http://n2t.net/addgene:201361 ; RRID:Addgene_201361)
